>Addgene plasmid #52891 | pGL3-PUb | depositor full sequence | sequence record 82308 | pGL3-PUb sequence 6142 bps
GGTACCGAGCTCTTACGCGTATCTTTACATGTAGCTTGTGCATTGAATCCAATTATAATTTGCCTTGGCA
CCAGCTGAGCCAGACAAGAAAGAAAGCTTCCCAGAAGTATATCGATTTAGAAGGGTTGACGTCACTTGCT
GACTGCACTAATACAGCAAATGATGCAATTAGAATGATTCAAGTGAAATTCCCAAATTACTGATTTTTCT
CTGGATTTGGTTATCAGATTACATTCGAAGCTAAGATTAGCTACCGAAATTGTCGATCAAATCAGGAAAT
CCTTTCTCTATCGAAAAAGGCATTCGCACATCTTCCTCTCTATGCCATATACACGAAGGGTAGGTACATT
GACGTCTTTGCCAGAAGTTGAACTGCATCGTTCAAGGTACAGAATGAACGACTAACAGACACAAGCACGT
TTTGCTGTCCATTCAGACACAGGGATGGTACCCATATTCGATCGATATAGAGCCATCCAACCGAACAGAG
GTATATGTATGAATGTATTGCTGAAATTTTCTAGAAGTACAACCACCACTACGACAGTGTCTATAAAACG
CCCCTGCAAAGGCGAAACCAGCTCAATCGAATACGTTTCCTAGTGGAGTGAACATTACGCGGCCCAAGTA
AGCAGTGCCAGTGCAAGTGAAGTGAAGTCTCTAGTGAAAAAGAGTGATCCAATTAGCCAGAGGAGAAAAT
TTCAGAGTGAACAAAGCTTTATTCAAAGGACAATTACTATTAAATTGGTGAAAGTGCATTTCGGTGAAGG
GAATCTTCTAGTGAAGGTAGGTAAATTAATTGATGAAATTATAGCTATGAGCGAAAACTAGTTTGGTGAA
TGATTCCTTTGTCTTTGAATGAGCAAACTATTTTCCAAGATGGCGACTATTGAGCTTTGAGTGATTAGTG
AAAATTTGCAACGCAGTTTCATCATCATTGATAAAACCCAATTGTGATTCACAGCGATAATCATATTTCG
TTGAATCATCGCTACTAATTGAATTAAATTTCTAGAATAATAAGAATAACGTATTTGCTCCGTCACATAT
CTAAAATAAATATTTTGATGGTAATTACCCATTAAGGTAATATTAACACATATCGAGAAAAACCTTGAGG
AAATCGTGAAAACTTGAAGATACGCAATTTCAAAACTACGTAGTTCAAAGTCGAAAACAAGTTAATTTTT
CACTTAAAAGTAGGGCGTTGTTGTGACGTCATCACCTTCAAGTGTATATTTTTCACTTGGCCTGCGACTG
CAAACGCAGACAAAGCAAAACAAGTTTAAAACCTGTCGTGTCGTGCTCGAAGCCAAAGGCAATGAATCAA
TATCAAATGAGAGTTTGCATTTCACAACCAATTACTCAAGCGTTTCCTCGTTTCTTTTTCTGCTCAACAG
AGATTTCAACCATGGAAGACGCCAAAAACATAAAGAAAGGCCCGGCGCCATTCTATCCGCTGGAAGATGG
AACCGCTGGAGAGCAACTGCATAAGGCTATGAAGAGATACGCCCTGGTTCCTGGAACAATTGCTTTTACA
GATGCACATATCGAGGTGGACATCACTTACGCTGAGTACTTCGAAATGTCCGTTCGGTTGGCAGAAGCTA
TGAAACGATATGGGCTGAATACAAATCACAGAATCGTCGTATGCAGTGAAAACTCTCTTCAATTCTTTAT
GCCGGTGTTGGGCGCGTTATTTATCGGAGTTGCAGTTGCGCCCGCGAACGACATTTATAATGAACGTGAA
TTGCTCAACAGTATGGGCATTTCGCAGCCTACCGTGGTGTTCGTTTCCAAAAAGGGGTTGCAAAAAATTT
TGAACGTGCAAAAAAAGCTCCCAATCATCCAAAAAATTATTATCATGGATTCTAAAACGGATTACCAGGG
ATTTCAGTCGATGTACACGTTCGTCACATCTCATCTACCTCCCGGTTTTAATGAATACGATTTTGTGCCA
GAGTCCTTCGATAGGGACAAGACAATTGCACTGATCATGAACTCCTCTGGATCTACTGGTCTGCCTAAAG
GTGTCGCTCTGCCTCATAGAACTGCCTGCGTGAGATTCTCGCATGCCAGAGATCCTATTTTTGGCAATCA
AATCATTCCGGATACTGCGATTTTAAGTGTTGTTCCATTCCATCACGGTTTTGGAATGTTTACTACACTC
GGATATTTGATATGTGGATTTCGAGTCGTCTTAATGTATAGATTTGAAGAAGAGCTGTTTCTGAGGAGCC
TTCAGGATTACAAGATTCAAAGTGCGCTGCTGGTGCCAACCCTATTCTCCTTCTTCGCCAAAAGCACTCT
GATTGACAAATACGATTTATCTAATTTACACGAAATTGCTTCTGGTGGCGCTCCCCTCTCTAAGGAAGTC
GGGGAAGCGGTTGCCAAGAGGTTCCATCTGCCAGGTATCAGGCAAGGATATGGGCTCACTGAGACTACAT
CAGCTATTCTGATTACACCCGAGGGGGATGATAAACCGGGCGCGGTCGGTAAAGTTGTTCCATTTTTTGA
AGCGAAGGTTGTGGATCTGGATACCGGGAAAACGCTGGGCGTTAATCAAAGAGGCGAACTGTGTGTGAGA
GGTCCTATGATTATGTCCGGTTATGTAAACAATCCGGAAGCGACCAACGCCTTGATTGACAAGGATGGAT
GGCTACATTCTGGAGACATAGCTTACTGGGACGAAGACGAACACTTCTTCATCGTTGACCGCCTGAAGTC
TCTGATTAAGTACAAAGGCTATCAGGTGGCTCCCGCTGAATTGGAATCCATCTTGCTCCAACACCCCAAC
ATCTTCGACGCAGGTGTCGCAGGTCTTCCCGACGATGACGCCGGTGAACTTCCCGCCGCCGTTGTTGTTT
TGGAGCACGGAAAGACGATGACGGAAAAAGAGATCGTGGATTACGTCGCCAGTCAAGTAACAACCGCGAA
AAAGTTGCGCGGAGGAGTTGTGTTTGTGGACGAAGTACCGAAAGGTCTTACCGGAAAACTCGACGCAAGA
AAAATCAGAGAGATCCTCATAAAGGCCAAGAAGGGCGGAAAGATCGCCGTGTAATTCTAGAGTCGGGGCG
GCCGGCCGCTTCGAGCAGACATGATAAGATACATTGATGAGTTTGGACAAACCACAACTAGAATGCAGTG
AAAAAAATGCTTTATTTGTGAAATTTGTGATGCTATTGCTTTATTTGTAACCATTATAAGCTGCAATAAA
CAAGTTAACAACAACAATTGCATTCATTTTATGTTTCAGGTTCAGGGGGAGGTGTGGGAGGTTTTTTAAA
GCAAGTAAAACCTCTACAAATGTGGTAAAATCGATAAGGATCCGTCGACCGATGCCCTTGAGAGCCTTCA
ACCCAGTCAGCTCCTTCCGGTGGGCGCGGGGCATGACTATCGTCGCCGCACTTATGACTGTCTTCTTTAT
CATGCAACTCGTAGGACAGGTGCCGGCAGCGCTCTTCCGCTTCCTCGCTCACTGACTCGCTGCGCTCGGT
CGTTCGGCTGCGGCGAGCGGTATCAGCTCACTCAAAGGCGGTAATACGGTTATCCACAGAATCAGGGGAT
AACGCAGGAAAGAACATGTGAGCAAAAGGCCAGCAAAAGGCCAGGAACCGTAAAAAGGCCGCGTTGCTGG
CGTTTTTCCATAGGCTCCGCCCCCCTGACGAGCATCACAAAAATCGACGCTCAAGTCAGAGGTGGCGAAA
CCCGACAGGACTATAAAGATACCAGGCGTTTCCCCCTGGAAGCTCCCTCGTGCGCTCTCCTGTTCCGACC
CTGCCGCTTACCGGATACCTGTCCGCCTTTCTCCCTTCGGGAAGCGTGGCGCTTTCTCATAGCTCACGCT
GTAGGTATCTCAGTTCGGTGTAGGTCGTTCGCTCCAAGCTGGGCTGTGTGCACGAACCCCCCGTTCAGCC
CGACCGCTGCGCCTTATCCGGTAACTATCGTCTTGAGTCCAACCCGGTAAGACACGACTTATCGCCACTG
GCAGCAGCCACTGGTAACAGGATTAGCAGAGCGAGGTATGTAGGCGGTGCTACAGAGTTCTTGAAGTGGT
GGCCTAACTACGGCTACACTAGAAGAACAGTATTTGGTATCTGCGCTCTGCTGAAGCCAGTTACCTTCGG
AAAAAGAGTTGGTAGCTCTTGATCCGGCAAACAAACCACCGCTGGTAGCGGTGGTTTTTTTGTTTGCAAG
CAGCAGATTACGCGCAGAAAAAAAGGATCTCAAGAAGATCCTTTGATCTTTTCTACGGGGTCTGACGCTC
AGTGGAACGAAAACTCACGTTAAGGGATTTTGGTCATGAGATTATCAAAAAGGATCTTCACCTAGATCCT
TTTAAATTAAAAATGAAGTTTTAAATCAATCTAAAGTATATATGAGTAAACTTGGTCTGACAGTTACCAA
TGCTTAATCAGTGAGGCACCTATCTCAGCGATCTGTCTATTTCGTTCATCCATAGTTGCCTGACTCCCCG
TCGTGTAGATAACTACGATACGGGAGGGCTTACCATCTGGCCCCAGTGCTGCAATGATACCGCGAGACCC
ACGCTCACCGGCTCCAGATTTATCAGCAATAAACCAGCCAGCCGGAAGGGCCGAGCGCAGAAGTGGTCCT
GCAACTTTATCCGCCTCCATCCAGTCTATTAATTGTTGCCGGGAAGCTAGAGTAAGTAGTTCGCCAGTTA
ATAGTTTGCGCAACGTTGTTGCCATTGCTACAGGCATCGTGGTGTCACGCTCGTCGTTTGGTATGGCTTC
ATTCAGCTCCGGTTCCCAACGATCAAGGCGAGTTACATGATCCCCCATGTTGTGCAAAAAAGCGGTTAGC
TCCTTCGGTCCTCCGATCGTTGTCAGAAGTAAGTTGGCCGCAGTGTTATCACTCATGGTTATGGCAGCAC
TGCATAATTCTCTTACTGTCATGCCATCCGTAAGATGCTTTTCTGTGACTGGTGAGTACTCAACCAAGTC
ATTCTGAGAATAGTGTATGCGGCGACCGAGTTGCTCTTGCCCGGCGTCAATACGGGATAATACCGCGCCA
CATAGCAGAACTTTAAAAGTGCTCATCATTGGAAAACGTTCTTCGGGGCGAAAACTCTCAAGGATCTTAC
CGCTGTTGAGATCCAGTTCGATGTAACCCACTCGTGCACCCAACTGATCTTCAGCATCTTTTACTTTCAC
CAGCGTTTCTGGGTGAGCAAAAACAGGAAGGCAAAATGCCGCAAAAAAGGGAATAAGGGCGACACGGAAA
TGTTGAATACTCATACTCTTCCTTTTTCAATATTATTGAAGCATTTATCAGGGTTATTGTCTCATGAGCG
GATACATATTTGAATGTATTTAGAAAAATAAACAAATAGGGGTTCCGCGCACATTTCCCCGAAAAGTGCC
ACCTG
[124 nt withheld, positions 5396-5519]
C
[91 nt withheld, positions 5521-5611]
A
[49 nt withheld, positions 5613-5661]
CCTTTGACGTTGGAGTCCACGTTCTTT
[37 nt withheld, positions 5689-5725]
ACCCTATCTCGGTCTATTCTTTTGATTTATAAGGGATTTTGCCGATTTCGGCCTATTGGTTAAAAAATGA
GCTGATTTAACAAAAATTTAACGCGAATTTTAACAAAATATTAACGCTTACAATTTGCCATTCGCCATTC
AGGCTGCGCAACTGTTGGGAAGGGCGATCGGTGCGGGCCTCTTCGCTATTACGCCAGCCCAAGCTACCAT
GATAAGTAAGTAATATTAAGGTACGGGAGGTACTTGGAGCGGCCGCAATAAAATATCTTTATTTTCATTA
CATCTGTGTGTTGGTTTTTTGTGTGAATCGATAGTACTAACATACGCTCTCCATCAAAACAAAACGAAAC
AAAACAAACTAGCAAAATAGGCTGTCCCCAGTGCAAGTGCAGGTGCCAGAACATTTCTCTATCGATA
Features (pLannotate 1.2.2; 11 found; start..end, strand, type, name):
   1412..3064    +  CDS            luciferase: firefly luciferase; luc+; enhanced luc+ version of the luciferase gene
   3105..3226    -  polyA_signal   SV40 poly(A) signal: SV40 polyadenylation signal
   3249..3317    -  CDS            large T antigen (fragment): large T antigen from SV40 (simian virus 40)
   3333..3465    +  CDS            TcR (fragment): tetracycline efflux protein; tet; confers resistance to tetracycline
   3645..4233    -  rep_origin     ori: high-copy-number ColE1/pMB1/pBR322/pUC origin of replication
   4404..5264    -  CDS            AmpR: β-lactamase; bla; confers resistance to ampicillin, carbenicillin, and related antibiotics
   5265..5369    -  promoter       AmpR promoter: bla
   5396..5824    +  rep_origin     f1 ori (sequence partly withheld): f1 bacteriophage origin of replication; arrow indicates direction of (+) strand synthesis
   5856..5923    -  CDS            lacZα (fragment): LacZα fragment of β-galactosidase; lacZ fragment
   5982..6030    +  polyA_signal   poly(A) signal: synthetic polyadenylation signal
   6044..6135    +  misc_feature   pause site: RNA polymerase II transcriptional pause signal from the human α2 globin gene
