[The description below was written by a language model from this plasmid's Addgene catalogue record and pLannotate feature annotations shown in this document.]
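Description:
pGL3-PUb is a luciferase reporter plasmid built on the Promega pGL3 backbone, in which a roughly 1.4 kb promoter fragment from the Aedes aegypti polyubiquitin (PUb) gene has been placed directly upstream of the firefly luciferase coding sequence. The promoter was inserted by restriction cloning between MluI and NcoI sites, both of which are retained. The annotated feature table does not label the insect promoter itself, but the unannotated region preceding the luciferase open reading frame corresponds in size and position to the stated insert. The reporter is the enhanced luc+ version of firefly luciferase, and its transcript is terminated by an SV40 polyadenylation signal.

The rest of the 6.1 kb plasmid consists of standard pGL3 elements. A high-copy ColE1/pUC-type origin supports replication in E. coli, and a β-lactamase gene with its own promoter provides ampicillin selection. An f1 origin allows production of single-stranded DNA. Upstream of the promoter insertion site, a synthetic poly(A) signal and a transcriptional pause site from the human α2 globin gene reduce read-through from spurious transcription elsewhere in the backbone, lowering background luciferase signal. Short fragments annotated as SV40 large T antigen, TcR and lacZα are non-functional remnants of backbone sequences.

The construct is intended for measuring the transcriptional activity of the mosquito polyubiquitin promoter through luciferase output. It was generated in work validating endogenous ubiquitin gene promoters for driving transgene expression in Aedes aegypti.
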