Addgene plasmid #52891: pGL3-PUb
Purpose: Aedes aegypti polyubiquitin promoter driving firefly luciferase
Depositing lab: Zach Adelman. Depositing organization: Virginia Polytechnic Institute and State University. Publication: Validation of novel promoter sequences derived from two endogenous ubiquitin genes in transgenic Aedes aegypti. Anderson MA, Gross TL, Myles KM, Adelman ZN. Insect Mol Biol. 2010 Aug;19(4):441-9. doi: 10.1111/j.1365-2583.2010.01005.x. Epub 2010 Apr 26. PubMed 20456509.
Backbone
  Vector backbone: pGL3
  Backbone manufacturer: Promega
  Backbone size w/o insert (bp): 4747
  Total vector size (bp): 6142
  Vector type: Luciferase
Growth in bacteria
  Bacterial resistance: Ampicillin, 100 μg/mL
  Growth temperature: 37°C
  Growth strain: XL1 Blue
  Copy number: Unknown
Gene/Insert
  Gene/Insert name: polyubiquitin promoter (alt name: PUb)
  Species: Aedes aegypti
  Insert size (bp): 1395
  Promoter: Ae aegypti polyubiquitin
  Cloning method: Restriction Enzyme; 5′ cloning site MluI (not destroyed); 3′ cloning site NcoI (not destroyed)
  Sequencing primers: 5′ ataggctgtccccagtgcaagt; 3′ gtttcatagcttctgccaaccgaacg
Terms and licenses: Academic/Nonprofit Terms; Industry Terms: Not Available to Industry
How to cite: pGL3-PUb was a gift from Zach Adelman (Addgene plasmid # 52891 ; http://n2t.net/addgene:52891 ; RRID:Addgene_52891)
