>Addgene plasmid #52891 | pGL3-PUb | depositor partial sequence | sequence record 82422 | Ae PUb promoter
TATCTTTACATGTAGCTTGTGCATTGAATCCAATTATAATTTGCCTTGGCACCAGCTGAGCCAGACAAGA
AAGAAAGCTTCCCAGAAGTATATCGATTTAGAAGGGTTGACGTCACTTGCTGACTGCACTAATACAGCAA
ATGATGCAATTAGAATGATTCAAGTGAAATTCCCAAATTACTGATTTTTCTCTGGATTTGGTTATCAGAT
TACATTCGAAGCTAAGATTAGCTACCGAAATTGTCGATCAAATCAGGAAATCCTTTCTCTATCGAAAAAG
GCATTCGCACATCTTCCTCTCTATGCCATATACACGAAGGGTAGGTACATTGACGTCTTTGCCAGAAGTT
GAACTGCATCGTTCAAGGTACAGAATGAACGACTAACAGACACAAGCACGTTTTGCTGTCCATTCAGACA
CAGGGATGGTACCCATATTCGATCGATATAGAGCCATCCAACCGAACAGAGGTATATGTATGAATGTATT
GCTGAAATTTTCTAGAAGTACAACCACCACTACGACAGTGTCTATAAAACGCCCCTGCAAAGGCGAAACC
AGCTCAATCGAATACGTTTCCTAGTGGAGTGAACATTACGCGGCCCAAGTAAGCAGTGCCAGTGCAAGTG
AAGTGAAGTCTCTAGTGAAAAAGAGTGATCCAATTAGCCAGAGGAGAAAATTTCAGAGTGAACAAAGCTT
TATTCAAAGGACAATTACTATTAAATTGGTGAAAGTGCATTTCGGTGAAGGGAATCTTCTAGTGAAGGTA
GGTAAATTAATTGATGAAATTATAGCTATGAGCGAAAACTAGTTTGGTGAATGATTCCTTTGTCTTTGAA
TGAGCAAACTATTTTCCAAGATGGCGACTATTGAGCTTTGAGTGATTAGTGAAAATTTGCAACGCAGTTT
CATCATCATTGATAAAACCCAATTGTGATTCACAGCGATAATCATATTTCGTTGAATCATCGCTACTAAT
TGAATTAAATTTCTAGAATAATAAGAATAACGTATTTGCTCCGTCACATATCTAAAATAAATATTTTGAT
GGTAATTACCCATTAAGGTAATATTAACACATATCGAGAAAAACCTTGAGGAAATCGTGAAAACTTGAAG
ATACGCAATTTCAAAACTACGTAGTTCAAAGTCGAAAACAAGTTAATTTTTCACTTAAAAGTAGGGCGTT
GTTGTGACGTCATCACCTTCAAGTGTATATTTTTCACTTGGCCTGCGACTGCAAACGCAGACAAAGCAAA
ACAAGTTTAAAACCTGTCGTGTCGTGCTCGAAGCCAAAGGCAATGAATCAATATCAAATGAGAGTTTGCA
TTTCACAACCAATTACTCAAGCGTTTCCTCGTTTCTTTTTCTGCTCAACAGAGATTTCAAC
