>Addgene plasmid #52891 | pGL3-PUb | addgene partial sequence | sequence record 86005 | RVprimer3 5'-CTAGCAAAATAGGCTGTCCC-3'
TTTCTCTATCGATGGTACCGAGCTCTTACGCGTATCTTTACATGTAGCTTGTGCATTGAATCCAATTATA
ATTTGCCTTGGCACCAGCTGAGCCAGACAAGAAAGAAAGCTTCCCAGAAGTATATCGATTTAGAAGGGTT
GACGTCACTTGCTGACTGCACTAATACAGCAAATGATGCAATTAGAATGATTCAAGTGAAATTCCCAAAT
TACTGATTTTTCTCTGGATTTGGTTATCAGATTACATTCGAAGCTAAGATTAGCTACCGAAATTGTCGAT
CAAATCAGGAAATCCTTTCTCTATCGAAAAAGGCATTCGCACATCTTCCTCTCTATGCCATATACACGAA
GGGTAGGTACATTGACGTCTTTGCCAGAAGTTGAACTGCATCGTTCAAGGTACAGAATGAACGACTAACA
GACACAAGCACGTTTTGCTGTCCATTCAGACACAGGGATGGTACCCATATTCGATCGATATAGAGCCATC
CAACCGAACAGAGGTATATGTATGAATGTATTGCTGAAATTTTCTAGAAGTACAACCACCACTACGACAG
TGTCTATAAAACGCCCCTGCAAAGGCGAAACCAGCTCAATCGAATACGTTTCCTAGTGGAGTGAACATTA
CGCGGCCCAAGTAAGCAGTGCCAGTGCAAGTGAAGTGAAGTCTCTAGTGAAAAAGAGTGATCCAATTAGC
CAGAGGAGAAAATTTCAGAGTGAACAAAGCTTTATTCAAAGGACAATTACTATTAAATTGGTGAAAGTGC
ATTTCGGTGAAGGGAATCTTCTAGTGAAGGTAGGTAAATTAATTGATGAAATTATAGCTATGAGCGAAAA
CTAGTTTGGTGAATGATTCCTTTGTCTTTGAATGAGCAAACTATTTTCCAAGATGGCGACTATTGAGCTT
TGAGTGATTAGTGAAAATTTGCAACGCAGTTTCATCATCATTGATAAA
